>Addgene plasmid #79498 | pENTR221-TCF7 | addgene full sequence | sequence record 178094 | Addgene NGS Result
CTTTCCTGCGTTATCCCCTGATTCTGTGGATAACCGTATTACCGCCTTTGAGTGAGCTGATACCGCTCGC
CGCAGCCGAACGACCGAGCGCAGCGAGTCAGTGAGCGAGGAAGCGGAAGAGCGCCCAATACGCAAACCGC
CTCTCCCCGCGCGTTGGCCGATTCATTAATGCAGCTGGCACGACAGGTTTCCCGACTGGAAAGCGGGCAG
TGAGCGCAACGCAATTAATACGCGTACCGCTAGCCAGGAAGAGTTTGTAGAAACGCAAAAAGGCCATCCG
TCAGGATGGCCTTCTGCTTAGTTTGATGCCTGGCAGTTTATGGCGGGCGTCCTGCCCGCCACCCTCCGGG
CCGTTGCTTCACAACGTTCAAATCCGCTCCCGGCGGATTTGTCCTACTCAGGAGAGCGTTCACCGACAAA
CAACAGATAAAACGAAAGGCCCAGTCTTCCGACTGAGCCTTTCGTTTTATTTGATGCCTGGCAGTTCCCT
ACTCTCGCGTTAACGCTAGCATGGATGTTTTCCCAGTCACGACGTTGTAAAACGACGGCCAGTCTTAAGC
TCGGGCCCCAAATAATGATTTTATTTTGACTGATAGTGACCTGTTCGTTGCAACAAATTGATGAGCAATG
CTTTTTTATAATGCCAACTTTGTATACAAAAGTTGTAAGCTCGGATCCACTAGTAACGGCCGCCAGTGTG
CTGGAATTCTGCAGATCGGCCACCATGTATCCATATGACGTCCCAGACTATGCCATGCCGCAGCTGGACT
CCGGCGGGGGCGGCGCGGGCGGCGGCGACGACCTCGGCGCGCCGGACGAGCTGCTGGCCTTCCAGGATGA
AGGCGAGGAGCAGGACGACAAGAGCCGCGACAGCGCCGCCGGTCCCGAGCGCGACCTGGCCGAGCTCAAG
TCGTCGCTCGTGAACGAGTCCGAGGGCGCGGCAGGCGGCGCAGGGATCCCGGGGGTCCCGGGGGCCGGCG
CCGGGGCCCGCGGCGAGGCCGAGGCTCTCGGGCGGGAACACGCTGCGCAGAGACTCTTCCCGGACAAACT
TCCAGAGCCCCTGGAGGACGGCCTGAAGGCCCCGGAGTGCACCAGCGGCATGTACAAAGAGACCGTCTAC
TCCGCCTTCAATCTGCTCATGCATTACCCACCCCCCTCGGGAGCAGGGCAGCACCCCCAGCCGCAGCCCC
CGCTGCACAAGGCCAATCAGCCCCCCCACGGTGTCCCCCAACTCTCTCTCTACGAACATTTCAACAGCCC
ACATCCCACCCCTGCACCTGCGGACATCAGCCAGAAGCAAGTTCACAGGCCTCTGCAGACCCCTGACCTC
TCTGGCTTCTACTCCCTGACCTCAGGCAGCATGGGGCAGCTCCCCCACACTGTGAGCTGGTTCACCCACC
CATCCTTGATGCTAGGTTCTGGTGTACCTGGTCACCCAGCAGCCATCCCCCACCCGGCCATTGTGCCCCC
CTCAGGGAAGCAGGAGCTGCAGCCCTTCGACCGCAACCTGAAGACACAAGCAGAGTCCAAGGCAGAGAAG
GAGGCCAAGAAGCCAACCATCAAGAAGCCCCTCAATGCCTTCATGCTGTACATGAAGGAGATGAGAGCCA
AGGTCATTGCAGAGTGCACACTTAAGGAGAGCGCTGCCATCAACCAGATCCTGGGCCGCAGGTGGCACGC
GCTGTCGCGAGAAGAGCAGGCCAAGTACTATGAGCTGGCCCGCAAGGAGAGGCAGCTGCACATGCAGCTA
TACCCAGGCTGGTCAGCGCGGGACAACTACGGGAAGAAGAAGAGGCGGTCGAGGGAAAAGCACCAAGAAT
CCACCACAGGAGGAAAAAGAAATGCATTCGGTACTTACCCGGAGAAGGCCGCTGCCCCAGCCCCGTTCCT
TCCGATGACAGTGCTCTAGATAACTTCGTATAATGTATGCTATACGAAGTTATGCGGCCGCTCGAGCATG
CATCTAGAGGGCCCTATTCTATAGTGTCACCTAAATGCTAGAGCTCGCTGATCAGCCTCGACTGTGCCTT
CTAGTTGCCAGCCATCTGTTGTTTGCCCCTCCCCCGTGCCTTCCTTGACCCTGGAAGGTGCCACTCCCAC
TGTCCTTTCCTAATAAAATGAGGAAATTGCATCGCATTGTCTGAGTAGGTGTCATTCTATTCTGGGGGGT
GGGGTGGGGCAGGACAGCAAGGGGGAGGATTGGGAAGACAATAGCAGGCATGCTGGGGATGCGGTGGGCT
CTATGGCTTCTGAGGCAACCCAGCTTTCTTGTACAAAGTTGGCATTATAAGAAAGCATTGCTTATCAATT
TGTTGCAACGAACAGGTCACTATCAGTCAAAATAAAATCATTATTTGCCATCCAGCTGCAGGGCGGCCGC
GATATCCCCTATAGTGAGTCGTATTACATGGTCATAGCTGTTTCCTGGCAGCTCTGGCCCGTGTCTCAAA
ATCTCTGATGTTACATTGCACAAGATAAAAATATATCATCATGAACAATAAAACTGTCTGCTTACATAAA
CAGTAATACAAGGGGTGTTATGAGCCATATTCAACGGGAAACGTCGAGGCCGCGATTAAATTCCAACATG
GATGCTGATTTATATGGGTATAAATGGGCTCGCGATAATGTCGGGCAATCAGGTGCGACAATCTATCGCT
TGTATGGGAAGCCCGATGCGCCAGAGTTGTTTCTGAAACATGGCAAAGGTAGCGTTGCCAATGATGTTAC
AGATGAGATGGTCAGACTAAACTGGCTGACGGAATTTATGCCTCTTCCGACCATCAAGCATTTTATCCGT
ACTCCTGATGATGCATGGTTACTCACCACTGCGATCCCCGGAAAAACAGCATTCCAGGTATTAGAAGAAT
ATCCTGATTCAGGTGAAAATATTGTTGATGCGCTGGCAGTGTTCCTGCGCCGGTTGCATTCGATTCCTGT
TTGTAATTGTCCTTTTAACAGCGATCGCGTATTTCGTCTCGCTCAGGCGCAATCACGAATGAATAACGGT
TTGGTTGATGCGAGTGATTTTGATGACGAGCGTAATGGCTGGCCTGTTGAACAAGTCTGGAAAGAAATGC
ATAAACTTTTGCCATTCTCACCGGATTCAGTCGTCACTCATGGTGATTTCTCACTTGATAACCTTATTTT
TGACGAGGGGAAATTAATAGGTTGTATTGATGTTGGACGAGTCGGAATCGCAGACCGATACCAGGATCTT
GCCATCCTATGGAACTGCCTCGGTGAGTTTTCTCCTTCATTACAGAAACGGCTTTTTCAAAAATATGGTA
TTGATAATCCTGATATGAATAAATTGCAGTTTCATTTGATGCTCGATGAGTTTTTCTAATCAGAATTGGT
TAATTGGTTGTAACACTGGCAGAGCATTACGCTGACTTGACGGGACGGCGCAAGCTCATGACCAAAATCC
CTTAACGTGAGTTACGCGTCGTTCCACTGAGCGTCAGACCCCGTAGAAAAGATCAAAGGATCTTCTTGAG
ATCCTTTTTTTCTGCGCGTAATCTGCTGCTTGCAAACAAAAAAACCACCGCTACCAGCGGTGGTTTGTTT
GCCGGATCAAGAGCTACCAACTCTTTTTCCGAAGGTAACTGGCTTCAGCAGAGCGCAGATACCAAATACT
GTTCTTCTAGTGTAGCCGTAGTTAGGCCACCACTTCAAGAACTCTGTAGCACCGCCTACATACCTCGCTC
TGCTAATCCTGTTACCAGTGGCTGCTGCCAGTGGCGATAAGTCGTGTCTTACCGGGTTGGACTCAAGACG
ATAGTTACCGGATAAGGCGCAGCGGTCGGGCTGAACGGGGGGTTCGTGCACACAGCCCAGCTTGGAGCGA
ACGACCTACACCGAACTGAGATACCTACAGCGTGAGCTATGAGAAAGCGCCACGCTTCCCGAAGGGAGAA
AGGCGGACAGGTATCCGGTAAGCGGCAGGGTCGGAACAGGAGAGCGCACGAGGGAGCTTCCAGGGGGAAA
CGCCTGGTATCTTTATAGTCCTGTCGGGTTTCGCCACCTCTGACTTGAGCGTCGATTTTTGTGATGCTCG
TCAGGGGGGCGGAGCCTATGGAAAAACGCCAGCAACGCGGCCTTTTTACGGTTCCTGGCCTTTTGCTGGC
CTTTTGCTCACATGTT
Features (pLannotate 1.2.2; 13 found; start..end, strand, type, name):
    121..213     +  CDS            lacI (fragment): lac repressor; lacI; The lac repressor binds to the lac operator to inhibit transcription in E. coli. This inhibition can be relieved by adding lactose or isopropyl-β-D-thiogalactopyranoside (IPTG).
    268..295     -  terminator     rrnB T2 terminator: transcription terminator T2 from the E. coli rrnB gene
    427..470     +  terminator     rrnB T1 terminator: Escherichia coli rrnB; transcription terminator T1 from the E. coli rrnB gene
    517..553     -  CDS            lacZα (fragment): LacZα fragment of β-galactosidase; lacZ fragment
    570..665     +  protein_bind   attL5: mutant version of attL; recombination site for the Gateway® LR reaction LR Clonase™
    755..1828    +  CDS            TCF7 (fragment): TCF7_HUMAN - Also known as TCF1. Experimental evidence at protein level: Swiss-Prot protein existence level 1. Transcriptional activator involved in T-cell lymphocyte differentiation. Necessary for the survival of CD4(+) CD8(+) immature thymocytes. Isoforms lacking the N-terminal CTNNB1 binding domain cannot fulfill this role. Binds to the T-lymphocyte-specific enhancer element (5'-WWCAAAG-3') found in the promoter of the CD3E gene. Represses expression of the T-cell receptor gamma gene in alpha-beta T- cell lineages (By similarity). Required for the development of natural killer receptor-posi
   1910..1943    -  protein_bind   loxP: Cre-mediated recombination occurs in the 8-bp core sequence (GCATACAT). Cre recombinase
   1978..1996    -  promoter       SP6 promoter: promoter for bacteriophage SP6 RNA polymerase
   2022..2246    +  polyA_signal   bGH poly(A) signal: bovine growth hormone polyadenylation signal
   2258..2357    -  protein_bind   attL2: mutant version of attL; recombination site for the Gateway® LR reaction LR Clonase™
   2388..2406    -  promoter       T7 promoter: promoter for bacteriophage T7 RNA polymerase
   2540..3349    +  CDS            KanR: aminoglycoside phosphotransferase; aph(3')-Ia; confers resistance to kanamycin in bacteria or G418 (Geneticin®) in eukaryotes
   3496..4084    +  rep_origin     ori: high-copy-number ColE1/pMB1/pBR322/pUC origin of replication
