[The description below was written by a language model from this plasmid's Addgene catalogue record and pLannotate feature annotations shown in this document.]
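Description:
pENTR221-TCF7 is a MultiSite Gateway entry clone made by recombining a human TCF7 coding sequence into the pDONR221-P5P2 donor backbone. It is a bacterial cloning intermediate rather than an expression vector. It is propagated in E. coli at high copy from a ColE1/pUC-type origin and selected with kanamycin through the aph(3')-Ia resistance gene. The rrnB T1 and T2 terminators lie upstream of the recombination cassette, where they insulate the insert from read-through transcription originating in the backbone. Small lacI and lacZα fragments are also annotated there, apparently as backbone remnants. The complete plasmid is 4,146 bp, smaller than the empty donor because the donor's Gateway cassette was replaced during cloning.

The payload sits between attL5 and attL2, which defines it as the second fragment of a two-fragment MultiSite Gateway LR reaction. The annotation shows the TCF7 open reading frame (about 1.1 kb, flagged as a partial match to the reference protein) followed by a loxP site, an SP6 promoter in reverse orientation and a bovine growth hormone polyadenylation signal, all inside the att sites. The transferred module therefore carries its own 3' processing signal. The record does not explain the purpose of the loxP site. TCF7, also known as TCF-1, is a transcription factor involved in T-lymphocyte differentiation. No promoter is included for it, so expression depends on pairing this clone with a first-fragment entry clone, presumably one supplying a promoter, and on recombining both into a destination vector. The clone belongs to a modular platform for assembling complex stable transgenes. M13 primer sites and a T7 promoter outside attL2 flank the cassette for sequence verification.
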