Addgene plasmid #79498: pENTR221-TCF7
Purpose: MultiSite Gateway entry clones, second fragment (attL5, attL2) Human TCF7 CDS
Depositing lab: Peter Jon Nelson. Depositing organization: Klinikum der Ludwig Maximilians-Universitaet Muenchen. Publication: A vector platform for the rapid and efficient engineering of stable complex transgenes. Jackel C, Nogueira MS, Ehni N, Kraus C, Ranke J, Dohmann M, Noessner E, Nelson PJ. Sci Rep. 2016 Oct 3;6:34365. doi: 10.1038/srep34365. PubMed 27694838.
Backbone
  Vector backbone: pDONR221-P5P2
  Backbone manufacturer: Thermo Scientific
  Backbone size w/o insert (bp): 4774
  Total vector size (bp): 4146
  Modifications to backbone: Gateway cloned TCF7 Insert
  Vector type: Multisite Gateway Entry Clone
Growth in bacteria
  Bacterial resistance: Kanamycin, 50 μg/mL
  Growth temperature: 37°C
  Growth strain: DH5alpha
  Copy number: High Copy
Gene/Insert
  Gene/Insert name: TCF7
  Species: H. sapiens (human)
  Insert size (bp): 1112
  Entrez Gene: TCF7 (a.k.a. TCF-1)
  Promoter: no Promoter
  Cloning method: Gateway Cloning
  Sequencing primers: 5′ M13-FP; 3′ M13-RP
Terms and licenses: Academic/Nonprofit Terms; Industry Terms: Not Available to Industry
Depositor comments: Multisite Gateway Entry Clone for human TCF7 CDS. Second Fragment for 2 Fragment MultiSite Gateway LR reaction.
How to cite: pENTR221-TCF7 was a gift from Peter Jon Nelson (Addgene plasmid # 79498 ; http://n2t.net/addgene:79498 ; RRID:Addgene_79498)
